>Addgene plasmid #188756 | pMV10 lenti pEF-rTetR(SE-G72P)-3XFLAG-WWP2(WW)-T2A-mCherry-BSD-WPRE | addgene full sequence | sequence record 371421 | Addgene NGS Result
TATGGGACTTTCCTACTTGGCAGTACATCTACGTATTAGTCATCGCTATTACCATGGTGATGCGGTTTTG
GCAGTACATCAATGGGCGTGGATAGCGGTTTGACTCACGGGGATTTCCAAGTCTCCACCCCATTGACGTC
AATGGGAGTTTGTTTTGGCACCAAAATCAACGGGACTTTCCAAAATGTCGTAACAACTCCGCCCCATTGA
CGCAAATGGGCGGTAGGCGTGTACGGTGGGAGGTCTATATAAGCAGCGCGTTTTGCCTGTACTGGGTCTC
TCTGGTTAGACCAGATCTGAGCCTGGGAGCTCTCTGGCTAACTAGGGAACCCACTGCTTAAGCCTCAATA
AAGCTTGCCTTGAGTGCTTCAAGTAGTGTGTGCCCGTCTGTTGTGTGACTCTGGTAACTAGAGATCCCTC
AGACCCTTTTAGTCAGTGTGGAAAATCTCTAGCAGTGGCGCCCGAACAGGGACTTGAAAGCGAAAGGGAA
ACCAGAGGAGCTCTCTCGACGCAGGACTCGGCTTGCTGAAGCGCGCACGGCAAGAGGCGAGGGGCGGCGA
CTGGTGAGTACGCCAAAAATTTTGACTAGCGGAGGCTAGAAGGAGAGAGATGGGTGCGAGAGCGTCAGTA
TTAAGCGGGGGAGAATTAGATCGCGATGGGAAAAAATTCGGTTAAGGCCAGGGGGAAAGAAAAAATATAA
ATTAAAACATATAGTATGGGCAAGCAGGGAGCTAGAACGATTCGCAGTTAATCCTGGCCTGTTAGAAACA
TCAGAAGGCTGTAGACAAATACTGGGACAGCTACAACCATCCCTTCAGACAGGATCAGAAGAACTTAGAT
CATTATATAATACAGTAGCAACCCTCTATTGTGTGCATCAAAGGATAGAGATAAAAGACACCAAGGAAGC
TTTAGACAAGATAGAGGAAGAGCAAAACAAAAGTAAGACCACCGCACAGCAAGCGGCCGGCCGCTGATCT
TCAGACCTGGAGGAGGAGATATGAGGGACAATTGGAGAAGTGAATTATATAAATATAAAGTAGTAAAAAT
TGAACCATTAGGAGTAGCACCCACCAAGGCAAAGAGAAGAGTGGTGCAGAGAGAAAAAAGAGCAGTGGGA
ATAGGAGCTTTGTTCCTTGGGTTCTTGGGAGCAGCAGGAAGCACTATGGGCGCAGCGTCAATGACGCTGA
CGGTACAGGCCAGACAATTATTGTCTGGTATAGTGCAGCAGCAGAACAATTTGCTGAGGGCTATTGAGGC
GCAACAGCATCTGTTGCAACTCACAGTCTGGGGCATCAAGCAGCTCCAGGCAAGAATCCTGGCTGTGGAA
AGATACCTAAAGGATCAACAGCTCCTGGGGATTTGGGGTTGCTCTGGAAAACTCATTTGCACCACTGCTG
TGCCTTGGAATGCTAGTTGGAGTAATAAATCTCTGGAACAGATTTGGAATCACACGACCTGGATGGAGTG
GGACAGAGAAATTAACAATTACACAAGCTTAATACACTCCTTAATTGAAGAATCGCAAAACCAGCAAGAA
AAGAATGAACAAGAATTATTGGAATTAGATAAATGGGCAAGTTTGTGGAATTGGTTTAACATAACAAATT
GGCTGTGGTATATAAAATTATTCATAATGATAGTAGGAGGCTTGGTAGGTTTAAGAATAGTTTTTGCTGT
ACTTTCTATAGTGAATAGAGTTAGGCAGGGATATTCACCATTATCGTTTCAGACCCACCTCCCAACCCCG
AGGGGACCCGACAGGCCCGAAGGAATAGAAGAAGAAGGTGGAGAGAGAGACAGAGACAGATCCATTCGAT
TAGTGAACGGATCGGCACTGCGTGCGCCAATTCTGCAGACAAATGGCAGTATTCATCCACAATTTTAAAA
GAAAAGGGGGGATTGGGGGGTACAGTGCAGGGGAAAGAATAGTAGACATAATAGCAACAGACATACAAAC
TAAAGAATTACAAAAACAAATTACAAAAATTCAAAATTTTCGGGTTTATTACAGGGACAGCAGAGATCCA
GTTTGGTTAGTACCGGGCCCGCTCTAGAGATCCCATTTGACTCAGGCGGCCGCGTGGATAACCGTATTAC
CGCCATGCATGTGCCCGTCAGTGGGCAGAGCGCACATCGCCCACAGTCCCCGAGAAGTTGGGGGGAGGGG
TCGGCAATTGAACCGGTGCCTAGAGAAGGTGGCGCGGGGTAAACTGGGAAAGTGATGTCGTGTACTGGCT
CCGCCTTTTTCCCGAGGGTGGGGGAGAACCGTATATAAGTGCAGTAGTCGCCGTGAACGTTCTTTTTCGC
AACGGGTTTGCCGCCAGAACACAGGTAAGTGCCGTGTGTGGTTCCCGCGGGCCTGGCCTCTTTACGGGTT
ATGGCCCTTGCGTGCCTTGAATTACTTCCACCTGGCTGCAGTACGTGATTCTTGATCCCGAGCTTCGGGT
TGGAAGTGGGTGGGAGAGTTCGAGGCCTTGCGCTTAAGGAGCCCCTTCGCCTCGTGCTTGAGTTGAGGCC
TGGCCTGGGCGCTGGGGCCGCCGCGTGCGAATCTGGTGGCACCTTCGCGCCTGTCTCGCTGCTTTCGATA
AGTCTCTAGCCATTTAAAATTTTTGATGACCTGCTGCGACGCTTTTTTTCTGGCAAGATAGTCTTGTAAA
TGCGGGCCAAGATCTGCACACTGGTATTTCGGTTTTTGGGGCCGCGGGCGGCGACGGGGCCCGTGCGTCC
CAGCGCACATGTTCGGCGAGGCGGGGCCTGCGAGCGCGGCCACCGAGAATCGGACGGGGGTAGTCTCAAG
CTGGCCGGCCTGCTCTGGTGCCTGGCCTCGCGCCGCCGTGTATCGCCCCGCCCTGGGCGGCAAGGCTGGC
CCGGTCGGCACCAGTTGCGTGAGCGGAAAGATGGCCGCTTCCCGGCCCTGCTGCAGGGAGCTCAAAATGG
AGGACGCGGCGCTCGGGAGAGCGGGCGGGTGAGTCACCCACACAAAGGAAAAGGGCCTTTCCGTCCTCAG
CCGTCGCTTCATGTGACTCCACGGAGTACCGGGCGCCGTCCAGGCACCTCGATTAGTTCTCGCGCTTTTG
GAGTACGTCGTCTTTAGGTTGGGGGGAGGGGTTTTATGCGATGGAGTTTCCCCACACTGAGTGGGTGGAG
ACTGAAGTTAGGCCAGCTTGGCACTTGATGTAATTCTCCTTGGAATTTGCCCTTTTTGAGTTTGGATCTT
GGTTCATTCTCAAGCCTCAGACAGTGGTTCAAAGTTTTTTTCTTCCATTTCAGGTGTCGTGAGCTAGCCA
CCATGTCTAGACTGGACAAGAGCAAAATAATAAACGGAGCTCTGGAATTACTCAATGGTGTCGGTATCGA
AGGCCTGACGACAAGGAAACTCGCTCAAAAGCTGGGAGTTGAGCAGCCTACCCTGTACTGGCACGTGAAG
AACAAGCGGGCCCTGCTCGATGCCCTGCCAATCGAGATGCTGGACAGGCATCATACCCACTCCTGCCCCC
TGGAACCCGAGTCATGGCAAGACTTTCTGCGGAACAACGCCAAGTCATACCGCTGTGCTCTCCTCTCACA
TCGCGACGGGGCTAAAGTGCATCTCGGCACCCGCCCAACAGAGAAACAGTACGAAACCCTGGAAAATCAG
CTCGCGTTCCTGTGTCAGCAAGGCTTCTCCCTGGAGAACGCACTGTACGCTCTGTCCGCCGTGGGCCACT
TTACACTGGGCTGCGTATTGGAGGAACAGGAGCATCAAGTAGCAAAAGAGGAAAGAGAGACACCTACCAC
CGATTCTATGCCCCCACTTCTGAAACAAGCAATTGAGCTGTTCGACCGGCAGGGAGCCGAACCTGCCTTC
CTTTTCGGCCTGGAACTAATCATATGTGGCCTGGAGAAACAGCTAAAGTGCGAAAGCGGCGGTGACTACA
AAGACCATGACGGTGATTATAAAGATCATGACATCGACTACAAGGATGACGATGACAAGGGTGGATCCGG
ATCAGGCTCCGCCATGCAGCACTTCAGCCAGAGATTCCTGTACCAGAGCAGCAGCGCCAGCACCGACCAC
GACCCCCTGGGCCCCCTTCCTCCTGGATGGGAGAAGAGACAGGACAACGGCAGAGTGTACTACGTGAACC
ACAACACCAGAACCACCCAGTGGGAGGACCCCAGAACCCAGGGCATGATCCAGGAGCCCGCCCTGCCCCC
CGGATGGGAGATGAAGTACACCAGCGAGGGCGTGAGATACGGATCTGGAGAGGGAAGGGGAAGCCTCCTA
ACTTGCGGAGATGTCGAGGAGAATCCTGGCCCAATGGTGAGCAAGGGCGAGGAGGATAACATGGCCATCA
TCAAGGAGTTCATGCGCTTCAAGGTGCACATGGAGGGCTCCGTGAACGGCCACGAGTTCGAGATCGAGGG
CGAGGGCGAGGGCCGCCCCTACGAGGGCACCCAGACCGCCAAGCTGAAGGTGACCAAGGGTGGCCCCCTG
CCCTTCGCCTGGGACATCCTGTCCCCTCAGTTCATGTACGGCTCCAAGGCCTACGTGAAGCACCCCGCCG
ACATCCCCGACTACTTGAAGCTGTCCTTCCCCGAGGGCTTCAAGTGGGAGCGCGTGATGAACTTCGAGGA
CGGCGGCGTGGTGACCGTGACCCAGGACTCCTCCCTGCAGGACGGCGAGTTCATCTACAAGGTGAAGCTG
CGCGGCACCAACTTCCCCTCCGACGGCCCCGTAATGCAGAAGAAGACCATGGGCTGGGAGGCCTCCTCCG
AGCGGATGTACCCCGAGGACGGCGCCCTGAAGGGCGAGATCAAGCAGAGGCTGAAGCTGAAGGACGGCGG
CCACTACGACGCTGAGGTCAAGACCACCTACAAGGCCAAGAAGCCCGTGCAGCTGCCCGGCGCCTACAAC
GTCAACATCAAGTTGGACATCACCTCCCACAACGAGGACTACACCATCGTGGAACAGTACGAACGCGCCG
AGGGCCGCCACTCCACCGGCGGCATGGACGAGCTGTACAAGGGTAGCGGCAGCGGTAGCATGGCCAAGCC
TTTGTCTCAAGAAGAATCCACCCTCATTGAAAGAGCAACGGCTACAATCAACAGCATCCCCATCTCTGAA
GACTACAGCGTCGCCAGCGCAGCTCTCTCTAGCGACGGCCGCATCTTCACTGGTGTCAATGTATATCATT
TTACTGGGGGACCTTGTGCAGAACTCGTGGTGCTGGGCACTGCTGCTGCTGCGGCAGCTGGCAACCTGAC
TTGTATCGTCGCGATCGGAAATGAGAACAGGGGCATCTTGAGCCCCTGCGGACGGTGCCGACAGGTGCTT
CTCGATCTGCATCCTGGGATCAAAGCCATAGTGAAGGACAGTGATGGACAGCCGACGGCAGTTGGGATTC
GTGAATTGCTGCCCTCTGGTTATGTGTGGGAGGGCTAAGAATTCGTCGAGGGACCTAATAACTTCGTATA
GCATACATTATACGAAGTTATACATGTTTAAGGGTTCCGGTTCCACTAGGTACAATTCGATATCAAGCTT
ATCGATAATCAACCTCTGGATTACAAAATTTGTGAAAGATTGACTGGTATTCTTAACTATGTTGCTCCTT
TTACGCTATGTGGATACGCTGCTTTAATGCCTTTGTATCATGCTATTGCTTCCCGTATGGCTTTCATTTT
CTCCTCCTTGTATAAATCCTGGTTGCTGTCTCTTTATGAGGAGTTGTGGCCCGTTGTCAGGCAACGTGGC
GTGGTGTGCACTGTGTTTGCTGACGCAACCCCCACTGGTTGGGGCATTGCCACCACCTGTCAGCTCCTTT
CCGGGACTTTCGCTTTCCCCCTCCCTATTGCCACGGCGGAACTCATCGCCGCCTGCCTTGCCCGCTGCTG
GACAGGGGCTCGGCTGTTGGGCACTGACAATTCCGTGGTGTTGTCGGGGAAATCATCGTCCTTTCCTTGG
CTGCTCGCCTGTGTTGCCACCTGGATTCTGCGCGGGACGTCCTTCTGCTACGTCCCTTCGGCCCTCAATC
CAGCGGACCTTCCTTCCCGCGGCCTGCTGCCGGCTCTGCGGCCTCTTCCGCGTCTTCGCCTTCGCCCTCA
GACGAGTCGGATCTCCCTTTGGGCCGCCTCCCCGCATCGATACCGTCGACCTCGATCGAGACCTAGAAAA
ACATGGAGCAATCACAAGTAGCAATACAGCAGCTACCAATGCTGATTGTGCCTGGCTAGAAGCACAAGAG
GAGGAGGAGGTGGGTTTTCCAGTCACACCTCAGGTACCTTTAAGACCAATGACTTACAAGGCAGCTGTAG
ATCTTAGCCACTTTTTAAAAGAAAAGGGGGGACTGGAAGGGCTAATTCACTCCCAACGAAGACAAGATAT
CCTTGATCTGTGGATCTACCACACACAAGGCTACTTCCCTGATTGGCAGAACTACACACCAGGGCCAGGG
ATCAGATATCCACTGACCTTTGGATGGTGCTACAAGCTAGTACCAGTTGAGCAAGAGAAGGTAGAAGAAG
CCAATGAAGGAGAGAACACCCGCTTGTTACACCCTGTGAGCCTGCATGGGATGGATGACCCGGAGAGAGA
AGTATTAGAGTGGAGGTTTGACAGCCGCCTAGCATTTCATCACATGGCCCGAGAGCTGCATCCGGACTGT
ACTGGGTCTCTCTGGTTAGACCAGATCTGAGCCTGGGAGCTCTCTGGCTAACTAGGGAACCCACTGCTTA
AGCCTCAATAAAGCTTGCCTTGAGTGCTTCAAGTAGTGTGTGCCCGTCTGTTGTGTGACTCTGGTAACTA
GAGATCCCTCAGACCCTTTTAGTCAGTGTGGAAAATCTCTAGCAGCATGTGAGCAAAAGGCCAGCAAAAG
GCCAGGAACCGTAAAAAGGCCGCGTTGCTGGCGTTTTTCCATAGGCTCCGCCCCCCTGACGAGCATCACA
AAAATCGACGCTCAAGTCAGAGGTGGCGAAACCCGACAGGACTATAAAGATACCAGGCGTTTCCCCCTGG
AAGCTCCCTCGTGCGCTCTCCTGTTCCGACCCTGCCGCTTACCGGATACCTGTCCGCCTTTCTCCCTTCG
GGAAGCGTGGCGCTTTCTCATAGCTCACGCTGTAGGTATCTCAGTTCGGTGTAGGTCGTTCGCTCCAAGC
TGGGCTGTGTGCACGAACCCCCCGTTCAGCCCGACCGCTGCGCCTTATCCGGTAACTATCGTCTTGAGTC
CAACCCGGTAAGACACGACTTATCGCCACTGGCAGCAGCCACTGGTAACAGGATTAGCAGAGCGAGGTAT
GTAGGCGGTGCTACAGAGTTCTTGAAGTGGTGGCCTAACTACGGCTACACTAGAAGAACAGTATTTGGTA
TCTGCGCTCTGCTGAAGCCAGTTACCTTCGGAAAAAGAGTTGGTAGCTCTTGATCCGGCAAACAAACCAC
CGCTGGTAGCGGTGGTTTTTTTGTTTGCAAGCAGCAGATTACGCGCAGAAAAAAAGGATCTCAAGAAGAT
CCTTTGATCTTTTCTACGGGGTCTGACGCTCAGTGGAACGAAAACTCACGTTAAGGGATTTTGGTCATGA
GATTATCAAAAAGGATCTTCACCTAGATCCTTTTAAATTAAAAATGAAGTTTTAAATCAATCTAAAGTAT
ATATGAGTAAACTTGGTCTGACAGTTACCAATGCTTAATCAGTGAGGCACCTATCTCAGCGATCTGTCTA
TTTCGTTCATCCATAGTTGCCTGACTCCCCGTCGTGTAGATAACTACGATACGGGAGGGCTTACCATCTG
GCCCCAGTGCTGCAATGATACCGCGAGACCCACGCTCACCGGCTCCAGATTTATCAGCAATAAACCAGCC
AGCCGGAAGGGCCGAGCGCAGAAGTGGTCCTGCAACTTTATCCGCCTCCATCCAGTCTATTAATTGTTGC
CGGGAAGCTAGAGTAAGTAGTTCGCCAGTTAATAGTTTGCGCAACGTTGTTGCCATTGCTACAGGCATCG
TGGTGTCACGCTCGTCGTTTGGTATGGCTTCATTCAGCTCCGGTTCCCAACGATCAAGGCGAGTTACATG
ATCCCCCATGTTGTGCAAAAAAGCGGTTAGCTCCTTCGGTCCTCCGATCGTTGTCAGAAGTAAGTTGGCC
GCAGTGTTATCACTCATGGTTATGGCAGCACTGCATAATTCTCTTACTGTCATGCCATCCGTAAGATGCT
TTTCTGTGACTGGTGAGTACTCAACCAAGTCATTCTGAGAATAGTGTATGCGGCGACCGAGTTGCTCTTG
CCCGGCGTCAATACGGGATAATACCGCGCCACATAGCAGAACTTTAAAAGTGCTCATCATTGGAAAACGT
TCTTCGGGGCGAAAACTCTCAAGGATCTTACCGCTGTTGAGATCCAGTTCGATGTAACCCACTCGTGCAC
CCAACTGATCTTCAGCATCTTTTACTTTCACCAGCGTTTCTGGGTGAGCAAAAACAGGAAGGCAAAATGC
CGCAAAAAAGGGAATAAGGGCGACACGGAAATGTTGAATACTCATACTCTTCCTTTTTCAATATTATTGA
AGCATTTATCAGGGTTATTGTCTCATGAGCGGATACATATTTGAATGTATTTAGAAAAATAAACAAATAG
GGGTTCCGCGCACATTTCCCCGAAAAGTGCCACCTGACGTCGACGGATCGGGAGATCTCCCGATCCCCTA
TGGTGCACTCTCAGTACAATCTGCTCTGATGCCGCATAGTTAAGCCAGTATCTGCTCCCTGCTTGTGTGT
TGGAGGTCGCTGAGTAGTGCGCGAGCAAAATTTAAGCTACAACAAGGCAAGGCTTGACCGACAATTGCAT
GAAGAATCTGCTTAGGGTTAGGCGTTTTGCGCTGCTTCGCGATGTACGGGCCAGATATACGCGTTGACAT
TGATTATTGACTAGTTATTAATAGTAATCAATTACGGGGTCATTAGTTCATAGCCCATATATGGAGTTCC
GCGTTACATAACTTACGGTAAATGGCCCGCCTGGCTGACCGCCCAACGACCCCCGCCCATTGACGTCAAT
AATGACGTATGTTCCCATAGTAACGCCAATAGGGACTTTCCATTGACGTCAATGGGTGGAGTATTTACGG
TAAACTGCCCACTTGGCAGTACATCAAGTGTATCATATGCCAAGTACGCCCCCTATTGACGTCAATGACG
GTAAATGGCCCGCCTGGCATTATGCCCAGTACATGACCT
Features (pLannotate 1.2.2; 24 found; start..end, strand, type, name):
     57..256     +  promoter       CMV promoter: human cytomegalovirus (CMV) immediate early promoter
    274..454     +  LTR            5' LTR (truncated): truncated 5' long terminal repeat (LTR) from HIV-1
    501..626     +  misc_feature   HIV-1 Ψ: packaging signal of human immunodeficiency virus type 1
    610..948     +  CDS            HIV-1 gag (fragment): gag protein from human immunodeficiency virus 1; gag
   1123..1356    +  misc_feature   RRE: The Rev response element (RRE) of HIV-1 allows for Rev-dependent mRNA export from the nucleus to the cytoplasm.
   1733..1833    +  CDS            Rev (fragment): human immunodeficiency virus 1 (HIV-1) Rev protein; rev; enhances nuclear export of unspliced and incompletely spliced viral mRNAs
   1883..2000    +  misc_feature   cPPT/CTS: central polypurine tract and central termination sequence of HIV-1
   2111..3282    +  promoter       EF-1α promoter: strong constitutive promoter for human elongation factor EF-1α
   3293..3912    +  CDS            rtTA3 (fragment): reverse tetracycline transactivator 3 activates expression from Tet-responsive promoters in the presence of doxycycline
   3914..3979    +  CDS            3xFLAG: three tandem FLAG® epitope tags, followed by an enterokinase cleavage site
   4001..4237    +  CDS            WWP2 (fragment): WWP2_HUMAN - Experimental evidence at protein level: Swiss-Prot protein existence level 1. E3 ubiquitin-protein ligase which accepts ubiquitin from an E2 ubiquitin-conjugating enzyme in the form of a thioester and then directly transfers the ubiquitin to targeted substrates. Polyubiquitinates POU5F1 by 'Lys-63'-linked conjugation and promotes it to proteasomal degradation; in embryonic stem cells (ESCs) the ubiquitination is proposed to regulate POU5F1 protein level. Ubiquitinates EGR2 and promotes it to proteasomal degradation; in T- cells the ubiquitination inhibits activation-induced cell d
   4304..5011    +  CDS            mCherry: mCherry is a basic (constitutively fluorescent) red fluorescent protein published in 2004, derived from Discosoma sp.. It is reported to be a very rapidly-maturing monomer with low acid sensitivity.
   5030..5428    +  CDS            BSD: blasticidin S deaminase; Aspergillus terreus BSD; confers resistance to blasticidin
   5448..5481    +  protein_bind   loxP: Cre-mediated recombination occurs in the 8-bp core sequence (GCATACAT). Cre recombinase
   5514..5537    +  misc_feature   MCS (fragment): pBluescript multiple cloning site
   5537..6125    +  misc_feature   WPRE: woodchuck hepatitis virus posttranscriptional regulatory element
   6126..6145    +  misc_feature   MCS (fragment): pBluescript multiple cloning site
   6147..6647    +  CDS            nef (fragment): NEF_HV1LA - Experimental evidence at protein level: Swiss-Prot protein existence level 1. Extracellular Nef protein targets CD4(+) T-lymphocytes for apoptosis by interacting with CXCR4 surface receptors. From Human immunodeficiency virus type 1 group M subtype B (isolate Lai) (HIV-1).
   6654..6834    +  LTR            5' LTR (truncated): truncated 5' long terminal repeat (LTR) from HIV-1
   6896..7484    -  rep_origin     ori: high-copy-number ColE1/pMB1/pBR322/pUC origin of replication
   7655..8515    -  CDS            AmpR: β-lactamase; bla; confers resistance to ampicillin, carbenicillin, and related antibiotics
   8516..8620    -  promoter       AmpR promoter: bla
   8679..8731    -  misc_feature   bom (fragment): basis of mobility region from pBR322
   8886..56      +  enhancer       CMV enhancer (across the origin): human cytomegalovirus immediate early enhancer
