[The description below was written by a language model from this plasmid's Addgene catalogue record and pLannotate feature annotations shown in this document.]
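Description:
pMV10 lenti pEF-rTetR(SE-G72P)-3XFLAG-WWP2(WW)-T2A-mCherry-BSD-WPRE is a 9.2 kb lentiviral mammalian expression plasmid built on the pJT126 backbone. It is propagated in bacteria through a high-copy ColE1/pUC-type origin and selected with ampicillin (AmpR, β-lactamase). The viral portion has a CMV enhancer/promoter placed upstream of a truncated HIV-1 5' LTR, which drives production of the genomic RNA in packaging cells. This is followed by the Ψ packaging signal with a gag fragment, the Rev response element for Rev-dependent nuclear export, and the cPPT/CTS. A second truncated LTR annotation, preceded by a nef-region fragment, closes the transfer cassette at the 3' end.

Between the LTRs, the human EF-1α promoter drives a single open reading frame. It begins with the doxycycline-responsive DNA-binding domain rTetR(SE-G72P), which the annotation software matches to an rtTA3 fragment. This is fused to a 3xFLAG epitope and then to a short fragment of human WWP2, an E3 ubiquitin ligase, covering its WW domain. According to the construct name, a T2A self-cleaving peptide separates this fusion from the mCherry and blasticidin S deaminase coding sequences that follow, although the T2A is not annotated in the feature table. Transduced cells can therefore be identified by red fluorescence and selected with blasticidin. A loxP site lies after BSD, and a WPRE downstream enhances transcript expression.

The design allows doxycycline-inducible recruitment of the WW domain to TetO-containing reporter loci. This fits the associated work on measuring and developing compact transcriptional effector domains. The FLAG tag allows detection of the fusion protein.
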