Addgene plasmid #188756: pMV10 lenti pEF-rTetR(SE-G72P)-3XFLAG-WWP2(WW)-T2A-mCherry-BSD-WPRE
Purpose: Lentiviral backbone containing WWP2 WW domain as a fusion with rTetR(SE-G72P)-3XFLAG
Depositing lab: Michael Bassik & Lacra Bintu. Depositing organization: Stanford University. Publication: Development of compact transcriptional effectors using high-throughput measurements in diverse contexts. Tycko J, Van MV, Aradhana, DelRosso N, Ye H, Yao D, Valbuena R, Vaughan-Jackson A, Xu X, Ludwig C, Spees K, Liu K, Gu M, Khare V, Mukund AX, Suzuki PH, Arana S, Zhang C, Du PP, Ornstein TS, Hess GT, Kamber RA, Qi LS, Khalil AS, Bintu L, Bassik MC. Nat Biotechnol. 2024 Nov 1. doi: 10.1038/s41587-024-02442-6. PubMed 39487265.
Backbone
  Vector backbone: pJT126
  Backbone manufacturer: Michael Bassik, Lacra Bintu, Addgene #161926
  Vector type: Mammalian Expression, Lentiviral
  Selectable markers: Blasticidin ; mCherry
Growth in bacteria
  Bacterial resistance: Ampicillin, 100 μg/mL
  Growth temperature: 37°C
  Growth strain: NEB Stable
  Copy number: High Copy
Gene/Insert
  Gene/Insert name: WWP2 WW
  Species: H. sapiens (human)
  Entrez Gene: WWP2 (a.k.a. AIP2, WWp2-like)
  Promoter: pEF1a
  Tag / fusion protein: rTetR(SE-G72P)-3xFLAG (C terminal on backbone)
  Cloning method: Restriction Enzyme; 5′ cloning site unknown (unknown if destroyed)
Terms and licenses: Academic/Nonprofit Terms; Industry Terms: Not Available to Industry
How to cite: pMV10 lenti pEF-rTetR(SE-G72P)-3XFLAG-WWP2(WW)-T2A-mCherry-BSD-WPRE was a gift from Michael Bassik & Lacra Bintu (Addgene plasmid # 188756 ; http://n2t.net/addgene:188756 ; RRID:Addgene_188756)
